>Addgene plasmid #246082 | pRRL_LYSET | addgene full sequence | sequence record 493999 | Addgene NGS Result
CATAATTCACTGGCCGTCGAGATCCGGACTAGTCCTGTGGAATGTGTGTCAGTTAGGGTGTGGAAAGTCC
CCAGGCTCCCCAGCAGGCAGAAGTATGCAAAGCATGCATCTCAATTAGTCAGCAACCAGGTGTGGAAAGT
CCCCAGGCTCCCCAGCAGGCAGAAGTATGCAAAGCATGCATCTCAATTAGTCAGCAACCATAGTCCCGCC
CCTAACTCCGCCCATCCCGCCCCTAACTCCGCCCAGTTCCGCCCATTCTCCGCCCCATGGCTGACTAATT
TTTTTTATTTATGCAGAGGCCGAGGCCGCCTCGGCCTCTGAGCTATTCCAGAAGTAGTGAGGAGGCTTTT
TTGGAGGCCTAGGCTTTTGCAAAAAGCTTACCATGAAAAAGCCTGAACTCACCGCGACGTCTGTCGAGAA
GTTTCTGATCGAAAAGTTCGACAGCGTCTCCGACCTGATGCAGCTCTCGGAGGGCGAAGAATCTCGTGCT
TTCAGCTTCGATGTAGGAGGGCGTGGATATGTCCTGCGGGTAAATAGCTGCGCCGATGGTTTCTACAAAG
ATCGTTATGTTTATCGGCACTTTGCATCGGCCGCGCTCCCGATTCCGGAAGTGCTTGACATTGGGGAATT
TAGCGAGAGCCTGACCTATTGCATCTCCCGCCGTGCACAGGGTGTCACGTTGCAAGACCTGCCTGAAACC
GAACTGCCCGCTGTTCTGCAGCCGGTCGCGGAGGCCATGGATGCGATCGCTGCGGCCGATCTTAGCCAGA
CGAGCGGGTTCGGCCCATTCGGACCGCAAGGAATCGGTCAATACACTACATGGCGTGATTTCATATGCGC
GATTGCTGATCCCCATGTGTATCACTGGCAAACTGTGATGGACGACACCGTCAGTGCGTCCGTCGCGCAG
GCTCTCGATGAGCTGATGCTTTGGGCCGAGGACTGCCCCGAAGTCCGGCACCTCGTGCACGCGGATTTCG
GCTCCAACAATGTCCTGACGGACAATGGCCGCATAACAGCGGTCATTGACTGGAGCGAGGCGATGTTCGG
GGATTCCCAATACGAGGTCGCCAACATCTTCTTCTGGAGGCCGTGGTTGGCTTGTATGGAGCAGCAGACG
CGCTACTTCGAGCGGAGGCATCCGGAGCTTGCAGGATCGCCGCGGCTCCGGGCGTATATGCTCCGCATTG
GTCTTGACCAACTCTATCAGAGCTTGGTTGACGGCAATTTCGATGATGCAGCTTGGGCGCAGGGTCGATG
CGACGCAATCGTCCGATCCGGAGCCGGGACTGTCGGGCGTACACAAATCGCCCGCAGAAGCGCGGCCGTC
TGGACCGATGGCTGTGTAGAAGTACTCGCCGATAGTGGAAACCGACGCCCCAGCACTCGTCCGAGGGCAA
AGGAATAGCACTAGTTAACGCGTCGACCAGCTAGCTGGCCAGTCGACAATCAACCTCTGGATTACAAAAT
TTGTGAAAGATTGACTGGTATTCTTAACTATGTTGCTCCTTTTACGCTATGTGGATACGCTGCTTTAATG
CCTTTGTATCATGCTATTGCTTCCCGTATGGCTTTCATTTTCTCCTCCTTGTATAAATCCTGGTTGCTGT
CTCTTTATGAGGAGTTGTGGCCCGTTGTCAGGCAACGTGGCGTGGTGTGCACTGTGTTTGCTGACGCAAC
CCCCACTGGTTGGGGCATTGCCACCACCTGTCAGCTCCTTTCCGGGACTTTCGCTTTCCCCCTCCCTATT
GCCACGGCGGAACTCATCGCCGCCTGCCTTGCCCGCTGCTGGACAGGGGCTCGGCTGTTGGGCACTGACA
ATTCCGTGGTGTTGTCGGGGAAGCTGACGTCCTTTCCATGGCTGCTCGCCTGTGTTGCCACCTGGATTCT
GCGCGGGACGTCCTTCTGCTACGTCCCTTCGGCCCTCAATCCAGCGGACCTTCCTTCCCGCGGCCTGCTG
CCGGCTCTGCGGCCTCTTCCGCGTCTTCGCCTTCGCCCTCAGACGAGTCGGATCTCCCTTTGGGCCGCCT
CCCCGCCTGGAATTCGAGCTCGGTACCTTTAAGACCAATGACTTACAAGGCAGCTGTAGATCTTAGCCAC
TTTTTAAAAGAAAAGGGGGGACTGGAAGGGCTAATTCACTCCCAACGAAGACAAGATCTGCTTTTTGCTT
GTACTGGGTCTCTCTGGTTAGACCAGATCTGAGCCTGGGAGCTCTCTGGCTAACTAGGGAACCCACTGCT
TAAGCCTCAATAAAGCTTGCCTTGAGTGCTTCAAGTAGTGTGTGCCCGTCTGTTGTGTGACTCTGGTAAC
TAGAGATCCCTCAGACCCTTTTAGTCAGTGTGGAAAATCTCTAGCAGTAGTAGTTCATGTCATCTTATTA
TTCAGTATTTATAACTTGCAAAGAAATGAATATCAGAGAGTGAGAGGAACTTGTTTATTGCAGCTTATAA
TGGTTACAAATAAAGCAATAGCATCACAAATTTCACAAATAAAGCATTTTTTTCACTGCATTCTAGTTGT
GGTTTGTCCAAACTCATCAATGTATCTTATCATGTCTGGCTCTAGCTATCCCGCCCCTAACTCCGCCCAT
CCCGCCCCTAACTCCGCCCAGTTCCGCCCATTCTCCGCCCCATGGCTGACTAATTTTTTTTATTTATGCA
GAGGCCGAGGCCGCCTCGGCCTCTGAGCTATTCCAGAAGTAGTGAGGAGGCTTTTTTGGAGGCCTAGGGA
CGTACCCAATTCGCCCTATAGTGAGTCGTATTACGCGCGCTCACTGGCCGTCGTTTTACAACGTCGTGAC
TGGGAAAACCCTGGCGTTACCCAACTTAATCGCCTTGCAGCACATCCCCCTTTCGCCAGCTGGCGTAATA
GCGAAGAGGCCCGCACCGATCGCCCTTCCCAACAGTTGCGCAGCCTGAATGGCGAATGGG
[124 nt withheld, positions 2931-3054]
C
[91 nt withheld, positions 3056-3146]
A
[49 nt withheld, positions 3148-3196]
CCTTTGACGTTGGAGTCCACGTTCTTT
[37 nt withheld, positions 3224-3260]
ACCCTATCTCGGTCTATTCTTTTGATTTATAAGGGATTTTGCCGATTTCGGCCTATTGGTTAAAAAATGA
GCTGATTTAACAAAAATTTAACGCGAATTTTAACAAAATATTAACGCTTACAATTTAGGTGGCACTTTTC
GGGGAAATGTGCGCGGAACCCCTATTTGTTTATTTTTCTAAATACATTCAAATATGTATCCGCTCATGAG
ACAATAACCCTGATAAATGCTTCAATAATATTGAAAAAGGAAGAGTATGAGTATTCAACATTTCCGTGTC
GCCCTTATTCCCTTTTTTGCGGCATTTTGCCTTCCTGTTTTTGCTCACCCAGAAACGCTGGTGAAAGTAA
AAGATGCTGAAGATCAGTTGGGTGCACGAGTGGGTTACATCGAACTGGATCTCAACAGCGGTAAGATCCT
TGAGAGTTTTCGCCCCGAAGAACGTTTTCCAATGATGAGCACTTTTAAAGTTCTGCTATGTGGCGCGGTA
TTATCCCGTATTGACGCCGGGCAAGAGCAACTCGGTCGCCGCATACACTATTCTCAGAATGACTTGGTTG
AGTACTCACCAGTCACAGAAAAGCATCTTACGGATGGCATGACAGTAAGAGAATTATGCAGTGCTGCCAT
AACCATGAGTGATAACACTGCGGCCAACTTACTTCTGACAACGATCGGAGGACCGAAGGAGCTAACCGCT
TTTTTGCACAACATGGGGGATCATGTAACTCGCCTTGATCGTTGGGAACCGGAGCTGAATGAAGCCATAC
CAAACGACGAGCGTGACACCACGATGCCTGTAGCAATGGCAACAACGTTGCGCAAACTATTAACTGGCGA
ACTACTTACTCTAGCTTCCCGGCAACAATTAATAGACTGGATGGAGGCGGATAAAGTTGCAGGACCACTT
CTGCGCTCGGCCCTTCCGGCTGGCTGGTTTATTGCTGATAAATCTGGAGCCGGTGAGCGTGGGTCTCGCG
GTATCATTGCAGCACTGGGGCCAGATGGTAAGCCCTCCCGTATCGTAGTTATCTACACGACGGGGAGTCA
GGCAACTATGGATGAACGAAATAGACAGATCGCTGAGATAGGTGCCTCACTGATTAAGCATTGGTAACTG
TCAGACCAAGTTTACTCATATATACTTTAGATTGATTTAAAACTTCATTTTTAATTTAAAAGGATCTAGG
TGAAGATCCTTTTTGATAATCTCATGACCAAAATCCCTTAACGTGAGTTTTCGTTCCACTGAGCGTCAGA
CCCCGTAGAAAAGATCAAAGGATCTTCTTGAGATCCTTTTTTTCTGCGCGTAATCTGCTGCTTGCAAACA
AAAAAACCACCGCTACCAGCGGTGGTTTGTTTGCCGGATCAAGAGCTACCAACTCTTTTTCCGAAGGTAA
CTGGCTTCAGCAGAGCGCAGATACCAAATACTGTTCTTCTAGTGTAGCCGTAGTTAGGCCACCACTTCAA
GAACTCTGTAGCACCGCCTACATACCTCGCTCTGCTAATCCTGTTACCAGTGGCTGCTGCCAGTGGCGAT
AAGTCGTGTCTTACCGGGTTGGACTCAAGACGATAGTTACCGGATAAGGCGCAGCGGTCGGGCTGAACGG
GGGGTTCGTGCACACAGCCCAGCTTGGAGCGAACGACCTACACCGAACTGAGATACCTACAGCGTGAGCT
ATGAGAAAGCGCCACGCTTCCCGAAGGGAGAAAGGCGGACAGGTATCCGGTAAGCGGCAGGGTCGGAACA
GGAGAGCGCACGAGGGAGCTTCCAGGGGGAAACGCCTGGTATCTTTATAGTCCTGTCGGGTTTCGCCACC
TCTGACTTGAGCGTCGATTTTTGTGATGCTCGTCAGGGGGGCGGAGCCTATGGAAAAACGCCAGCAACGC
GGCCTTTTTACGGTTCCTGGCCTTTTGCTGGCCTTTTGCTCACATGTTCTTTCCTGCGTTATCCCCTGAT
TCTGTGGATAACCGTATTACCGCCTTTGAGTGAGCTGATACCGCTCGCCGCAGCCGAACGACCGAGCGCA
GCGAGTCAGTGAGCGAGGAAGCGGAAGAGCGCCCAATACGCAAACCGCCTCTCCCCGCGCGTTGGCCGAT
TCATTAATGCAGCTGGCACGACAGGTTTCCCGACTGGAAAGCGGGCAGTGAGCGCAACGCAATTAATGTG
AGTTAGCTCACTCATTAGGCACCCCAGGCTTTACACTTTATGCTTCCGGCTCGTATGTTGTGTGGAATTG
TGAGCGGATAACAATTTCACACAGGAAACAGCTATGACCATGATTACGCCAAGCGCGCAATTAACCCTCA
CTAAAGGGAACAAAAGCTGGAGCTGCAAGCTTAATGTAGTCTTATGCAATACTCTTGTAGTCTTGCAACA
TGGTAACGATGAGTTAGCAACATGCCTTACAAGGAGAGAAAAAGCACCGTGCATGCCGATTGGTGGAAGT
AAGGTGGTACGATCGTGCCTTATTAGGAAGGCAACAGACGGGTCTGACATGGATTGGACGAACCACTGAA
TTGCCGCATTGCAGAGATATTGTATTTAAGTGCCTAGCTCGATACATAAACGGGTCTCTCTGGTTAGACC
AGATCTGAGCCTGGGAGCTCTCTGGCTAACTAGGGAACCCACTGCTTAAGCCTCAATAAAGCTTGCCTTG
AGTGCTTCAAGTAGTGTGTGCCCGTCTGTTGTGTGACTCTGGTAACTAGAGATCCCTCAGACCCTTTTAG
TCAGTGTGGAAAATCTCTAGCAGTGGCGCCCGAACAGGGACTTGAAAGCGAAAGGGAAACCAGAGGAGCT
CTCTCGACGCAGGACTCGGCTTGCTGAAGCGCGCACGGCAAGAGGCGAGGGGCGGCGACTGGTGAGTACG
CCAAAAATTTTGACTAGCGGAGGCTAGAAGGAGAGAGATGGGTGCGAGAGCGTCAGTATTAAGCGGGGGA
GAATTAGATCGCGATGGGAAAAAATTCGGTTAAGGCCAGGGGGAAAGAAAAAATATAAATTAAAACATAT
AGTATGGGCAAGCAGGGAGCTAGAACGATTCGCAGTTAATCCTGGCCTGTTAGAAACATCAGAAGGCTGT
AGACAAATACTGGGACAGCTACAACCATCCCTTCAGACAGGATCAGAAGAACTTAGATCATTATATAATA
CAGTAGCAACCCTCTATTGTGTGCATCAAAGGATAGAGATAAAAGACACCAAGGAAGCTTTAGACAAGAT
AGAGGAAGAGCAAAACAAAAGTAAGACCACCGCACAGCAAGCGGCCGCTGATCTTCAGACCTGGAGGAGG
AGATATGAGGGACAATTGGAGAAGTGAATTATATAAATATAAAGTAGTAAAAATTGAACCATTAGGAGTA
GCACCCACCAAGGCAAAGAGAAGAGTGGTGCAGAGAGAAAAAAGAGCAGTGGGAATAGGAGCTTTGTTCC
TTGGGTTCTTGGGAGCAGCAGGAAGCACTATGGGCGCAGCGTCAATGACGCTGACGGTACAGGCCAGACA
ATTATTGTCTGGTATAGTGCAGCAGCAGAACAATTTGCTGAGGGCTATTGAGGCGCAACAGCATCTGTTG
CAACTCACAGTCTGGGGCATCAAGCAGCTCCAGGCAAGAATCCTGGCTGTGGAAAGATACCTAAAGGATC
AACAGCTCCTGGGGATTTGGGGTTGCTCTGGAAAACTCATTTGCACCACTGCTGTGCCTTGGAATGCTAG
TTGGAGTAATAAATCTCTGGAACAGATTTGGAATCACACGACCTGGATGGAGTGGGACAGAGAAATTAAC
AATTACACAAGCTTAATACACTCCTTAATTGAAGAATCGCAAAACCAGCAAGAAAAGAATGAACAAGAAT
TATTGGAATTAGATAAATGGGCAAGTTTGTGGAATTGGTTTAACATAACAAATTGGCTGTGGTATATAAA
ATTATTCATAATGATAGTAGGAGGCTTGGTAGGTTTAAGAATAGTTTTTGCTGTACTTTCTATAGTGAAT
AGAGTTAGGCAGGGATATTCACCATTATCGTTTCAGACCCACCTCCCAACCCCGAGGGGACCCGACAGGC
CCGAAGGAATAGAAGAAGAAGGTGGAGAGAGAGACAGAGACAGATCCATTCGATTAGTGAACGGATCTCG
ACGGTATCGGTTAACTTTTAAAAGAAAAGGGGGGATTGGGGGGTACAGTGCAGGGGAAAGAATAGTAGAC
ATAATAGCAACAGACATACAAACTAAAGAATTACAAAAACAAATTACAAAAATTCAAAATTTTATCGATA
AGCTTGATGGCCTCCGCGCCGGGTTTTGGCGCCTCCCGCGGGCGCCCCCCTCCTCACGGCGAGCGCTGCC
ACGTCAGACGAAGGGCGCAGCGAGCGTCCTGATCCTTCCGCCCGGACGCTCAGGACAGCGGCCCGCTGCT
CATAAGACTCGGCCTTAGAACCCCAGTATCAGCAGAAGGACATTTTAGGACGGGACTTGGGTGACTCTAG
GGCACTGGTTTTCTTTCCAGAGAGCGGAACAGGCGAGGAAAAGTAGTCCCTTCTCGGCGATTCTGCGGAG
GGATCTCCGTGGGGCGGTGAACGCCGATGATTATATAAGGACGCGCCGGGTGTGGCACAGCTAGTTCCGT
CGCAGCCGGGATTTGGGTCGCGGTTCTTGTTTGTGGATCGCTGTGATCGTCACTTGGTGAGTAGCGGGCT
GCTGGGCTGGCCGGGGCTTTCGTGGCCGCCGGGCCGCTCGGTGGGACGGAAGCGTGTGGAGAGACCGCCA
AGGGCTGTAGTCTGGGTCCGCGAGCAAGGTTGCCCTGAACTGGGGGTTGGGGGGAGCGCAGCAAAATGGC
GGCTGTTCCCGAGTCTTGAATGGAAGACGCTTGTGAGGCGGGCTGTGAGGTCGTTGAAACAAGGTGGGGG
GCATGGTGGGCGGCAAGAACCCAAGGTCTTGAGGCCTTCGCTAATGCGGGAAAGCTCTTATTCGGGTGAG
ATGGGCTGGGGCACCATCTGGGGACCCTGACGTGAAGTTTGTCACTGACTGGAGAACTCGGTTTGTCGTC
TGTTGCGGGGGCGGCAGTTATGGCGGTGCCGTTGGGCAGTGCACCCGTACCTTTGGGAGCGCGCGCCCTC
GTCGTGTCGTGACGTCACCCGTTCTGTTGGCTTATAATGCAGGGTGGGGCCACCTGCCGGTAGGTGTGCG
GTAGGCTTTTCTCCGTCGCAGGACGCAGGGTTCGGGCCTAGGGTAGGCTCTCCTGAATCGACAGGCGCCG
GACCTCTGGTGAGGGGAGGGATAAGTGAGGCGTCAGTTTCTTTGGTCGGTTTTATGTACCTATCTTCTTA
AGTAGCTGAAGCTCCGGTTTTGAACTATGCGCTCGGGGTTGGCGAGTGTGTTTTGTGAAGTTTTTTAGGC
ACCTTTTGAAATGTAATCATTTGGGTCAATATGTAATTTTCAGTGTTAGACTAGTAAATTGTCCGCTAAA
TTCTGGCCGTTTTTGGCTTTTTTGTTAGACGGATGATGAACTTCCGTCAGCGGATGGGATGGATTGGAGT
GGGATTGTATCTGTTAGCCAGTGCAGCAGCATTTTACTATGTTTTTGAAATCAGTGAGACTTACAACAGG
CTGGCCTTGGAACACATTCAACAGCACCCTGAGGAGCCCCTTGAAGGAACCACATGGACACACTCCTTGA
AAGCTCAATTACTCTCCTTGCCTTTTTGGGTGTGGACAGTTATTTTTCTGGTACCTTACTTACAGATGTT
TTTGTTCCTATACTCTTGTACAAGAGCTGATCCCAAAACAGTGGGCTACTGTATCATCCCTATATGCTTG
GCAGTTATTTGCAATCGCCACCAGGCATTTGTCAAGGCTTCTAATCAGATCAGCAGACTACAACTGATTG
ACACGTAA
Features (pLannotate 1.2.2; 27 found; start..end, strand, type, name):
     44..373     +  promoter       SV40 promoter: SV40 enhancer and early promoter
    383..1405    +  CDS            hph: KHYB_ECOLX - Experimental evidence at protein level: Swiss-Prot protein existence level 1. The aminoglycoside phosphotransferases achieve inactivation of their antibiotic substrates by phosphorylation. Only phosphorylates hygromycin and closely related compounds such as demethyl analogs and destomycin. From Escherichia coli.
   1448..2036    +  misc_feature   WPRE: woodchuck hepatitis virus posttranscriptional regulatory element
   2053..2121    +  CDS            nef (fragment): NEF_HV1Z2 - Experimental evidence at protein level: Swiss-Prot protein existence level 1. Extracellular Nef protein targets CD4(+) T-lymphocytes for apoptosis by interacting with CXCR4 surface receptors. From Human immunodeficiency virus type 1 group M subtype D (isolate Z2/CDC-Z34) (HIV-1).
   2123..2356    +  LTR            3' LTR (ΔU3): self-inactivating 3' long terminal repeat (LTR) from HIV-1
   2428..2549    +  polyA_signal   SV40 poly(A) signal: SV40 polyadenylation signal
   2589..2724    +  rep_origin     SV40 ori: SV40 origin of replication
   2745..2763    -  promoter       T7 promoter: promoter for bacteriophage T7 RNA polymerase
   2771..2926    +  CDS            lacZα (fragment): LacZα fragment of β-galactosidase; lacZ fragment
   2931..3359    +  rep_origin     f1 ori (sequence partly withheld): f1 bacteriophage origin of replication; arrow indicates direction of (+) strand synthesis
   3412..3516    +  promoter       AmpR promoter: bla
   3517..4377    +  CDS            AmpR: β-lactamase; bla; confers resistance to ampicillin, carbenicillin, and related antibiotics
   4548..5136    +  rep_origin     ori: high-copy-number ColE1/pMB1/pBR322/pUC origin of replication
   5319..5411    +  CDS            lacI (fragment): lac repressor; lacI; The lac repressor binds to the lac operator to inhibit transcription in E. coli. This inhibition can be relieved by adding lactose or isopropyl-β-D-thiogalactopyranoside (IPTG).
   5424..5445    +  protein_bind   CAP binding site: CAP binding activates transcription in the presence of cAMP. E. coli catabolite activator protein
   5460..5490    +  promoter       lac promoter: promoter for the E. coli lac operon
   5498..5514    +  protein_bind   lac operator: The lac repressor binds to the lac operator to inhibit transcription in E. coli. This inhibition can be relieved by adding lactose or isopropyl-β-D-thiogalactopyranoside (IPTG). lac repressor encoded by lacI
   5559..5577    +  promoter       T3 promoter: promoter for bacteriophage T3 RNA polymerase
   5605..5831    +  promoter       RSV promoter: Rous sarcoma virus enhancer/promoter
   5832..6012    +  LTR            5' LTR (truncated): truncated 5' long terminal repeat (LTR) from HIV-1
   6059..6184    +  misc_feature   HIV-1 Ψ: packaging signal of human immunodeficiency virus type 1
   6168..6531    +  CDS            HIV-1 gag (fragment): gag protein from human immunodeficiency virus 1; gag
   6677..6910    +  misc_feature   RRE: The Rev response element (RRE) of HIV-1 allows for Rev-dependent mRNA export from the nucleus to the cytoplasm.
   7287..7387    +  CDS            Rev (fragment): human immunodeficiency virus 1 (HIV-1) Rev protein; rev; enhances nuclear export of unspliced and incompletely spliced viral mRNAs
   7406..7523    +  misc_feature   cPPT/CTS: central polypurine tract and central termination sequence of HIV-1
   7539..8750    +  promoter       UbC promoter: human ubiquitin C promoter
   8753..9145    +  CDS            TMEM251: TM251_CHICK - Experimental evidence at transcript level: Swiss-Prot protein existence level 2. From Gallus gallus (Chicken).
