[The description below was written by a language model from this plasmid's Addgene catalogue record and pLannotate feature annotations shown in this document.]
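Description:
pRRL_LYSET is a third-generation, self-inactivating lentiviral transfer plasmid built on the pRRL backbone for stable expression of human LYSET (also known as TMEM251, C14orf109, GCAF or DMAN), specifically isoform 2, in mammalian cells. It is propagated in E. coli through a high-copy ColE1/pUC-type origin with ampicillin resistance (β-lactamase). The backbone also carries an f1 origin, remnants of a lac/lacZα cloning region, and T7 and T3 promoters. The catalogue gives a total size of about 9.2 kb, closely matching the sequenced record.

The viral genome is transcribed in packaging cells from a chimeric RSV promoter fused to a truncated HIV-1 5′ LTR, which makes production Tat-independent. It is followed by the Ψ packaging signal with a partial gag fragment, the Rev response element for Rev-dependent nuclear export, and the cPPT/CTS, which aids nuclear import of the reverse-transcribed genome. Downstream, the human ubiquitin C (UbC) promoter drives the roughly 400 bp LYSET open reading frame with no annotated tag. The annotation software matched this frame to the chicken TMEM251 orthologue, but the catalogue lists the insert as human. A second internal cassette, the SV40 enhancer/early promoter driving hygromycin phosphotransferase (hph), allows selection of transduced cells with hygromycin. A WPRE follows to enhance transcript stability and expression, and the ΔU3 3′ LTR inactivates LTR promoter activity after integration. An SV40 polyadenylation signal and SV40 origin lie outside the LTR. The construct suits moderate constitutive LYSET expression, for example in studies of lysosomal enzyme trafficking, the topic of the associated publication.
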