Addgene plasmid #246082: pRRL_LYSET
Purpose: Stable expression of LYSET (isoform 2)
Depositing lab: Wilhelm Palm. Depositing organization: Deutsches Krebsforschungszentrum (DKFZ). Publication: Lysosomal enzyme trafficking factor LYSET enables nutritional usage of extracellular proteins. Pechincha C, Groessl S, Kalis R, de Almeida M, Zanotti A, Wittmann M, Schneider M, de Campos RP, Rieser S, Brandstetter M, Schleiffer A, Muller-Decker K, Helm D, Jabs S, Haselbach D, Lemberg MK, Zuber J, Palm W. Science. 2022 Oct 7;378(6615):eabn5637. doi: 10.1126/science.abn5637. Epub 2022 Oct 7. PubMed 36074822.
Backbone
  Vector backbone: pRRL
  Backbone size w/o insert (bp): 8765
  Total vector size (bp): 9161
  Vector type: Mammalian Expression, Lentiviral
  Selectable markers: Hygromycin
Growth in bacteria
  Bacterial resistance: Ampicillin, 100 μg/mL
  Growth temperature: 37°C
  Growth strain: NEB Stable
  Copy number: Unknown
Gene/Insert
  Gene/Insert name: LYSET
  Species: H. sapiens (human)
  Insert size (bp): 396
  GenBank ID: NM_015676.3
  Entrez Gene: LYSET (a.k.a. C14orf109, DMAN, GCAF, TMEM251)
  Promoter: UBC
  Cloning method: Gibson Cloning
  Sequencing primers: 5′ CTTAAGTAGCTGAAGCTCCG; 3′ GGGACTTTCCACACCCTAACTG
Terms and licenses: Academic/Nonprofit Terms; Industry Terms: Not Available to Industry
How to cite: pRRL_LYSET was a gift from Wilhelm Palm (Addgene plasmid # 246082 ; http://n2t.net/addgene:246082 ; RRID:Addgene_246082)
